>Addgene plasmid #140238 | Lenti-eCas9-sgNT | addgene full sequence | sequence record 297957 | Addgene NGS Result
TGATGCGGTTTTGGCAGTACATCAATGGGCGTGGATAGCGGTTTGACTCACGGGGATTTCCAAGTCTCCA
CCCCATTGACGTCAATGGGAGTTTGTTTTGGCACCAAAATCAACGGGACTTTCCAAAATGTCGTAACAAC
TCCGCCCCATTGACGCAAATGGGCGGTAGGCGTGTACGGTGGGAGGTCTATATAAGCAGCGCGTTTTGCC
TGTACTGGGTCTCTCTGGTTAGACCAGATCTGAGCCTGGGAGCTCTCTGGCTAACTAGGGAACCCACTGC
TTAAGCCTCAATAAAGCTTGCCTTGAGTGCTTCAAGTAGTGTGTGCCCGTCTGTTGTGTGACTCTGGTAA
CTAGAGATCCCTCAGACCCTTTTAGTCAGTGTGGAAAATCTCTAGCAGTGGCGCCCGAACAGGGACTTGA
AAGCGAAAGGGAAACCAGAGGAGCTCTCTCGACGCAGGACTCGGCTTGCTGAAGCGCGCACGGCAAGAGG
CGAGGGGCGGCGACTGGTGAGTACGCCAAAAATTTTGACTAGCGGAGGCTAGAAGGAGAGAGATGGGTGC
GAGAGCGTCAGTATTAAGCGGGGGAGAATTAGATCGCGATGGGAAAAAATTCGGTTAAGGCCAGGGGGAA
AGAAAAAATATAAATTAAAACATATAGTATGGGCAAGCAGGGAGCTAGAACGATTCGCAGTTAATCCTGG
CCTGTTAGAAACATCAGAAGGCTGTAGACAAATACTGGGACAGCTACAACCATCCCTTCAGACAGGATCA
GAAGAACTTAGATCATTATATAATACAGTAGCAACCCTCTATTGTGTGCATCAAAGGATAGAGATAAAAG
ACACCAAGGAAGCTTTAGACAAGATAGAGGAAGAGCAAAACAAAAGTAAGACCACCGCACAGCAAGCGGC
CGCTGATCTTCAGACCTGGAGGAGGAGATATGAGGGACAATTGGAGAAGTGAATTATATAAATATAAAGT
AGTAAAAATTGAACCATTAGGAGTAGCACCCACCAAGGCAAAGAGAAGAGTGGTGCAGAGAGAAAAAAGA
GCAGTGGGAATAGGAGCTTTGTTCCTTGGGTTCTTGGGAGCAGCAGGAAGCACTATGGGCGCAGCGTCAA
TGACGCTGACGGTACAGGCCAGACAATTATTGTCTGGTATAGTGCAGCAGCAGAACAATTTGCTGAGGGC
TATTGAGGCGCAACAGCATCTGTTGCAACTCACAGTCTGGGGCATCAAGCAGCTCCAGGCAAGAATCCTG
GCTGTGGAAAGATACCTAAAGGATCAACAGCTCCTGGGGATTTGGGGTTGCTCTGGAAAACTCATTTGCA
CCACTGCTGTGCCTTGGAATGCTAGTTGGAGTAATAAATCTCTGGAACAGATTTGGAATCACACGACCTG
GATGGAGTGGGACAGAGAAATTAACAATTACACAAGCTTAATACACTCCTTAATTGAAGAATCGCAAAAC
CAGCAAGAAAAGAATGAACAAGAATTATTGGAATTAGATAAATGGGCAAGTTTGTGGAATTGGTTTAACA
TAACAAATTGGCTGTGGTATATAAAATTATTCATAATGATAGTAGGAGGCTTGGTAGGTTTAAGAATAGT
TTTTGCTGTACTTTCTATAGTGAATAGAGTTAGGCAGGGATATTCACCATTATCGTTTCAGACCCACCTC
CCAACCCCGAGGGGACCCGACAGGCCCGAAGGAATAGAAGAAGAAGGTGGAGAGAGAGACAGAGACAGAT
CCATTCGATTAGTGAACGGATCGGCACTGCGTGCGCCAATTCTGCAGACAAATGGCAGTATTCATCCACA
ATTTTAAAAGAAAAGGGGGGATTGGGGGGTACAGTGCAGGGGAAAGAATAGTAGACATAATAGCAACAGA
CATACAAACTAAAGAATTACAAAAACAAATTACAAAAATTCAAAATTTTCGGGTTTATTACAGGGACAGC
AGAGATCCAGTTTGGTTAATTAAGGTACCGAGGGCCTATTTCCCATGATTCCTTCATATTTGCATATACG
ATACAAGGCTGTTAGAGAGATAATTAGAATTAATTTGACTGTAAACACAAAGATATTAGTACAAAATACG
TGACGTAGAAAGTAATAATTTCTTGGGTAGTTTGCAGTTTTAAAATTATGTTTTAAAATGGACTATCATA
TGCTTACCGTAACTTGAAAGTATTTCGATTTCTTGGCTTTATATATCTTGTGGAAAGGACGAAACACCGA
CGGAGGCTAAGCGTTGCAAGTTTTAGAGCTAGAAATAGCAAGTTAAAATAAGGCTAGTCCGTTATCAACT
TGAAAAAGTGGCACCGAGTCGGTGCTTTTTTGAATTCGCTAGCTAGGTCTTGAAAGGAGTGGGAATTGGC
TCCGGTGCCCGTCAGTGGGCAGAGCGCACATCGCCCACAGTCCCCGAGAAGTTGGGGGGAGGGGTCGGCA
ATTGATCCGGTGCCTAGAGAAGGTGGCGCGGGGTAAACTGGGAAAGTGATGTCGTGTACTGGCTCCGCCT
TTTTCCCGAGGGTGGGGGAGAACCGTATATAAGTGCAGTAGTCGCCGTGAACGTTCTTTTTCGCAACGGG
TTTGCCGCCAGAACACAGGACCGGTTCTAGATGCCACCATGGACTATAAGGACCACGACGGAGACTACAA
GGATCATGATATTGATTACAAAGACGATGACGATAAGATGGCCCCAAAGAAGAAGCGGAAGGTCGGTATC
CACGGAGTCCCAGCAGCCGACAAGAAGTACAGCATCGGCCTGGACATCGGCACCAACTCTGTGGGCTGGG
CCGTGATCACCGACGAGTACAAGGTGCCCAGCAAGAAATTCAAGGTGCTGGGCAACACCGACCGGCACAG
CATCAAGAAGAACCTGATCGGAGCCCTGCTGTTCGACAGCGGCGAAACAGCCGAGGCCACCCGGCTGAAG
AGAACCGCCAGAAGAAGATACACCAGACGGAAGAACCGGATCTGCTATCTGCAAGAGATCTTCAGCAACG
AGATGGCCAAGGTGGACGACAGCTTCTTCCACAGACTGGAAGAGTCCTTCCTGGTGGAAGAGGATAAGAA
GCACGAGCGGCACCCCATCTTCGGCAACATCGTGGACGAGGTGGCCTACCACGAGAAGTACCCCACCATC
TACCACCTGAGAAAGAAACTGGTGGACAGCACCGACAAGGCCGACCTGCGGCTGATCTATCTGGCCCTGG
CCCACATGATCAAGTTCCGGGGCCACTTCCTGATCGAGGGCGACCTGAACCCCGACAACAGCGACGTGGA
CAAGCTGTTCATCCAGCTGGTGCAGACCTACAACCAGCTGTTCGAGGAAAACCCCATCAACGCCAGCGGC
GTGGACGCCAAGGCCATCCTGTCTGCCAGACTGAGCAAGAGCAGACGGCTGGAAAATCTGATCGCCCAGC
TGCCCGGCGAGAAGAAGAATGGCCTGTTCGGAAACCTGATTGCCCTGAGCCTGGGCCTGACCCCCAACTT
CAAGAGCAACTTCGACCTGGCCGAGGATGCCAAACTGCAGCTGAGCAAGGACACCTACGACGACGACCTG
GACAACCTGCTGGCCCAGATCGGCGACCAGTACGCCGACCTGTTTCTGGCCGCCAAGAACCTGTCCGACG
CCATCCTGCTGAGCGACATCCTGAGAGTGAACACCGAGATCACCAAGGCCCCCCTGAGCGCCTCTATGAT
CAAGAGATACGACGAGCACCACCAGGACCTGACCCTGCTGAAAGCTCTCGTGCGGCAGCAGCTGCCTGAG
AAGTACAAAGAGATTTTCTTCGACCAGAGCAAGAACGGCTACGCCGGCTACATTGACGGCGGAGCCAGCC
AGGAAGAGTTCTACAAGTTCATCAAGCCCATCCTGGAAAAGATGGACGGCACCGAGGAACTGCTCGTGAA
GCTGAACAGAGAGGACCTGCTGCGGAAGCAGCGGACCTTCGACAACGGCAGCATCCCCCACCAGATCCAC
CTGGGAGAGCTGCACGCCATTCTGCGGCGGCAGGAAGATTTTTACCCATTCCTGAAGGACAACCGGGAAA
AGATCGAGAAGATCCTGACCTTCCGCATCCCCTACTACGTGGGCCCTCTGGCCAGGGGAAACAGCAGATT
CGCCTGGATGACCAGAAAGAGCGAGGAAACCATCACCCCCTGGAACTTCGAGGAAGTGGTGGACAAGGGC
GCTTCCGCCCAGAGCTTCATCGAGCGGATGACCAACTTCGATAAGAACCTGCCCAACGAGAAGGTGCTGC
CCAAGCACAGCCTGCTGTACGAGTACTTCACCGTGTATAACGAGCTGACCAAAGTGAAATACGTGACCGA
GGGAATGAGAAAGCCCGCCTTCCTGAGCGGCGAGCAGAAAAAGGCCATCGTGGACCTGCTGTTCAAGACC
AACCGGAAAGTGACCGTGAAGCAGCTGAAAGAGGACTACTTCAAGAAAATCGAGTGCTTCGACTCCGTGG
AAATCTCCGGCGTGGAAGATCGGTTCAACGCCTCCCTGGGCACATACCACGATCTGCTGAAAATTATCAA
GGACAAGGACTTCCTGGACAATGAGGAAAACGAGGACATTCTGGAAGATATCGTGCTGACCCTGACACTG
TTTGAGGACAGAGAGATGATCGAGGAACGGCTGAAAACCTATGCCCACCTGTTCGACGACAAAGTGATGA
AGCAGCTGAAGCGGCGGAGATACACCGGCTGGGGCAGGCTGAGCCGGAAGCTGATCAACGGCATCCGGGA
CAAGCAGTCCGGCAAGACAATCCTGGATTTCCTGAAGTCCGACGGCTTCGCCAACAGAAACTTCATGCAG
CTGATCCACGACGACAGCCTGACCTTTAAAGAGGACATCCAGAAAGCCCAGGTGTCCGGCCAGGGCGATA
GCCTGCACGAGCACATTGCCAATCTGGCCGGCAGCCCCGCCATTAAGAAGGGCATCCTGCAGACAGTGAA
GGTGGTGGACGAGCTCGTGAAAGTGATGGGCCGGCACAAGCCCGAGAACATCGTGATCGAAATGGCCAGA
GAGAACCAGACCACCCAGAAGGGACAGAAGAACAGCCGCGAGAGAATGAAGCGGATCGAAGAGGGCATCA
AAGAGCTGGGCAGCCAGATCCTGAAAGAACACCCCGTGGAAAACACCCAGCTGCAGAACGAGAAGCTGTA
CCTGTACTACCTGCAGAATGGGCGGGATATGTACGTGGACCAGGAACTGGACATCAACCGGCTGTCCGAC
TACGATGTGGACCATATCGTGCCTCAGAGCTTTCTGGCCGACGACTCCATCGACAACAAGGTGCTGACCA
GAAGCGACAAGAACCGGGGCAAGAGCGACAACGTGCCCTCCGAAGAGGTCGTGAAGAAGATGAAGAACTA
CTGGCGGCAGCTGCTGAACGCCAAGCTGATTACCCAGAGAAAGTTCGACAATCTGACCAAGGCCGAGAGA
GGCGGCCTGAGCGAACTGGATAAGGCCGGCTTCATCAAGAGACAGCTGGTGGAAACCCGGCAGATCACAA
AGCACGTGGCACAGATCCTGGACTCCCGGATGAACACTAAGTACGACGAGAATGACAAGCTGATCCGGGA
AGTGAAAGTGATCACCCTGAAGTCCAAGCTGGTGTCCGATTTCCGGAAGGATTTCCAGTTTTACAAAGTG
CGCGAGATCAACAACTACCACCACGCCCACGACGCCTACCTGAACGCCGTCGTGGGAACCGCCCTGATCA
AAAAGTACCCTGCGCTGGAAAGCGAGTTCGTGTACGGCGACTACAAGGTGTACGACGTGCGGAAGATGAT
CGCCAAGAGCGAGCAGGAAATCGGCAAGGCTACCGCCAAGTACTTCTTCTACAGCAACATCATGAACTTT
TTCAAGACCGAGATTACCCTGGCCAACGGCGAGATCCGGAAGGCGCCTCTGATCGAGACAAACGGCGAAA
CCGGGGAGATCGTGTGGGATAAGGGCCGGGATTTTGCCACCGTGCGGAAAGTGCTGAGCATGCCCCAAGT
GAATATCGTGAAAAAGACCGAGGTGCAGACAGGCGGCTTCAGCAAAGAGTCTATCCTGCCCAAGAGGAAC
AGCGATAAGCTGATCGCCAGAAAGAAGGACTGGGACCCTAAGAAGTACGGCGGCTTCGACAGCCCCACCG
TGGCCTATTCTGTGCTGGTGGTGGCCAAAGTGGAAAAGGGCAAGTCCAAGAAACTGAAGAGTGTGAAAGA
GCTGCTGGGGATCACCATCATGGAAAGAAGCAGCTTCGAGAAGAATCCCATCGACTTTCTGGAAGCCAAG
GGCTACAAAGAAGTGAAAAAGGACCTGATCATCAAGCTGCCTAAGTACTCCCTGTTCGAGCTGGAAAACG
GCCGGAAGAGAATGCTGGCCTCTGCCGGCGAACTGCAGAAGGGAAACGAACTGGCCCTGCCCTCCAAATA
TGTGAACTTCCTGTACCTGGCCAGCCACTATGAGAAGCTGAAGGGCTCCCCCGAGGATAATGAGCAGAAA
CAGCTGTTTGTGGAACAGCACAAGCACTACCTGGACGAGATCATCGAGCAGATCAGCGAGTTCTCCAAGA
GAGTGATCCTGGCCGACGCTAATCTGGACAAAGTGCTGTCCGCCTACAACAAGCACCGGGATAAGCCCAT
CAGAGAGCAGGCCGAGAATATCATCCACCTGTTTACCCTGACCAATCTGGGAGCCCCTGCCGCCTTCAAG
TACTTTGACACCACCATCGACCGGAAGAGGTACACCAGCACCAAAGAGGTGCTGGACGCCACCCTGATCC
ACCAGAGCATCACCGGCCTGTACGAGACACGGATCGACCTGTCTCAGCTGGGAGGCGACAAAAGGCCGGC
GGCCACGAAAAAGGCCGGCCAGGCAAAAAAGAAAAAGGGATCCGGCGCAACAAACTTCTCTCTGCTGAAA
CAAGCCGGAGATGTCGAAGAGAATCCTGGACCGACCGAGTACAAGCCCACGGTGCGCCTCGCCACCCGCG
ACGACGTCCCCAGGGCCGTACGCACCCTCGCCGCCGCGTTCGCCGACTACCCCGCCACGCGCCACACCGT
CGATCCGGACCGCCACATCGAGCGGGTCACCGAGCTGCAAGAACTCTTCCTCACGCGCGTCGGGCTCGAC
ATCGGCAAGGTGTGGGTCGCGGACGACGGCGCCGCGGTGGCGGTCTGGACCACGCCGGAGAGCGTCGAAG
CGGGGGCGGTGTTCGCCGAGATCGGCCCGCGCATGGCCGAGTTGAGCGGTTCCCGGCTGGCCGCGCAGCA
ACAGATGGAAGGCCTCCTGGCGCCGCACCGGCCCAAGGAGCCCGCGTGGTTCCTGGCCACCGTCGGAGTC
TCGCCCGACCACCAGGGCAAGGGTCTGGGCAGCGCCGTCGTGCTCCCCGGAGTGGAGGCGGCCGAGCGCG
CCGGGGTGCCCGCCTTCCTGGAGACCTCCGCGCCCCGCAACCTCCCCTTCTACGAGCGGCTCGGCTTCAC
CGTCACCGCCGACGTCGAGGTGCCCGAAGGACCGCGCACCTGGTGCATGACCCGCAAGCCCGGTGCCTGA
ACGCGTTAAGTCGACAATCAACCTCTGGATTACAAAATTTGTGAAAGATTGACTGGTATTCTTAACTATG
TTGCTCCTTTTACGCTATGTGGATACGCTGCTTTAATGCCTTTGTATCATGCTATTGCTTCCCGTATGGC
TTTCATTTTCTCCTCCTTGTATAAATCCTGGTTGCTGTCTCTTTATGAGGAGTTGTGGCCCGTTGTCAGG
CAACGTGGCGTGGTGTGCACTGTGTTTGCTGACGCAACCCCCACTGGTTGGGGCATTGCCACCACCTGTC
AGCTCCTTTCCGGGACTTTCGCTTTCCCCCTCCCTATTGCCACGGCGGAACTCATCGCCGCCTGCCTTGC
CCGCTGCTGGACAGGGGCTCGGCTGTTGGGCACTGACAATTCCGTGGTGTTGTCGGGGAAATCATCGTCC
TTTCCTTGGCTGCTCGCCTGTGTTGCCACCTGGATTCTGCGCGGGACGTCCTTCTGCTACGTCCCTTCGG
CCCTCAATCCAGCGGACCTTCCTTCCCGCGGCCTGCTGCCGGCTCTGCGGCCTCTTCCGCGTCTTCGCCT
TCGCCCTCAGACGAGTCGGATCTCCCTTTGGGCCGCCTCCCCGCGTCGACTTTAAGACCAATGACTTACA
AGGCAGCTGTAGATCTTAGCCACTTTTTAAAAGAAAAGGGGGGACTGGAAGGGCTAATTCACTCCCAACG
AAGACAAGATCTGCTTTTTGCTTGTACTGGGTCTCTCTGGTTAGACCAGATCTGAGCCTGGGAGCTCTCT
GGCTAACTAGGGAACCCACTGCTTAAGCCTCAATAAAGCTTGCCTTGAGTGCTTCAAGTAGTGTGTGCCC
GTCTGTTGTGTGACTCTGGTAACTAGAGATCCCTCAGACCCTTTTAGTCAGTGTGGAAAATCTCTAGCAG
GGCCCGTTTAAACCCGCTGATCAGCCTCGACTGTGCCTTCTAGTTGCCAGCCATCTGTTGTTTGCCCCTC
CCCCGTGCCTTCCTTGACCCTGGAAGGTGCCACTCCCACTGTCCTTTCCTAATAAAATGAGGAAATTGCA
TCGCATTGTCTGAGTAGGTGTCATTCTATTCTGGGGGGTGGGGTGGGGCAGGACAGCAAGGGGGAGGATT
GGGAAGACAATAGCAGGCATGCTGGGGATGCGGTGGGCTCTATGGCTTCTGAGGCGGAAAGAACCAGCTG
GGGCTCTAGGGGGTATCCCC
[124 nt withheld, positions 8771-8894]
C
[91 nt withheld, positions 8896-8986]
A
[49 nt withheld, positions 8988-9036]
CCTTTGACGTTGGAGTCCACGTTCTTT
[37 nt withheld, positions 9064-9100]
ACCCTATCTCGGTCTATTCTTTTGATTTATAAGGGATTTTGCCGATTTCGGCCTATTGGTTAAAAAATGA
GCTGATTTAACAAAAATTTAACGCGAATTAATTCTGTGGAATGTGTGTCAGTTAGGGTGTGGAAAGTCCC
CAGGCTCCCCAGCAGGCAGAAGTATGCAAAGCATGCATCTCAATTAGTCAGCAACCAGGTGTGGAAAGTC
CCCAGGCTCCCCAGCAGGCAGAAGTATGCAAAGCATGCATCTCAATTAGTCAGCAACCATAGTCCCGCCC
CTAACTCCGCCCATCCCGCCCCTAACTCCGCCCAGTTCCGCCCATTCTCCGCCCCATGGCTGACTAATTT
TTTTTATTTATGCAGAGGCCGAGGCCGCCTCTGCCTCTGAGCTATTCCAGAAGTAGTGAGGAGGCTTTTT
TGGAGGCCTAGGCTTTTGCAAAAAGCTCCCGGGAGCTTGTATATCCATTTTCGGATCTGATCAGCACGTG
TTGACAATTAATCATCGGCATAGTATATCGGCATAGTATAATACGACAAGGTGAGGAACTAAACCATGGC
CAAGTTGACCAGTGCCGTTCCGGTGCTCACCGCGCGCGACGTCGCCGGAGCGGTCGAGTTCTGGACCGAC
CGGCTCGGGTTCTCCCGGGACTTCGTGGAGGACGACTTCGCCGGTGTGGTCCGGGACGACGTGACCCTGT
TCATCAGCGCGGTCCAGGACCAGGTGGTGCCGGACAACACCCTGGCCTGGGTGTGGGTGCGCGGCCTGGA
CGAGCTGTACGCCGAGTGGTCGGAGGTCGTGTCCACGAACTTCCGGGACGCCTCCGGGCCGGCCATGACC
GAGATCGGCGAGCAGCCGTGGGGGCGGGAGTTCGCCCTGCGCGACCCGGCCGGCAACTGCGTGCACTTCG
TGGCCGAGGAGCAGGACTGACACGTGCTACGAGATTTCGATTCCACCGCCGCCTTCTATGAAAGGTTGGG
CTTCGGAATCGTTTTCCGGGACGCCGGCTGGATGATCCTCCAGCGCGGGGATCTCATGCTGGAGTTCTTC
GCCCACCCCAACTTGTTTATTGCAGCTTATAATGGTTACAAATAAAGCAATAGCATCACAAATTTCACAA
ATAAAGCATTTTTTTCACTGCATTCTAGTTGTGGTTTGTCCAAACTCATCAATGTATCTTATCATGTCTG
TATACCGTCGACCTCTAGCTAGAGCTTGGCGTAATCATGGTCATAGCTGTTTCCTGTGTGAAATTGTTAT
CCGCTCACAATTCCACACAACATACGAGCCGGAAGCATAAAGTGTAAAGCCTGGGGTGCCTAATGAGTGA
GCTAACTCACATTAATTGCGTTGCGCTCACTGCCCGCTTTCCAGTCGGGAAACCTGTCGTGCCAGCTGCA
TTAATGAATCGGCCAACGCGCGGGGAGAGGCGGTTTGCGTATTGGGCGCTCTTCCGCTTCCTCGCTCACT
GACTCGCTGCGCTCGGTCGTTCGGCTGCGGCGAGCGGTATCAGCTCACTCAAAGGCGGTAATACGGTTAT
CCACAGAATCAGGGGATAACGCAGGAAAGAACATGTGAGCAAAAGGCCAGCAAAAGGCCAGGAACCGTAA
AAAGGCCGCGTTGCTGGCGTTTTTCCATAGGCTCCGCCCCCCTGACGAGCATCACAAAAATCGACGCTCA
AGTCAGAGGTGGCGAAACCCGACAGGACTATAAAGATACCAGGCGTTTCCCCCTGGAAGCTCCCTCGTGC
GCTCTCCTGTTCCGACCCTGCCGCTTACCGGATACCTGTCCGCCTTTCTCCCTTCGGGAAGCGTGGCGCT
TTCTCATAGCTCACGCTGTAGGTATCTCAGTTCGGTGTAGGTCGTTCGCTCCAAGCTGGGCTGTGTGCAC
GAACCCCCCGTTCAGCCCGACCGCTGCGCCTTATCCGGTAACTATCGTCTTGAGTCCAACCCGGTAAGAC
ACGACTTATCGCCACTGGCAGCAGCCACTGGTAACAGGATTAGCAGAGCGAGGTATGTAGGCGGTGCTAC
AGAGTTCTTGAAGTGGTGGCCTAACTACGGCTACACTAGAAGAACAGTATTTGGTATCTGCGCTCTGCTG
AAGCCAGTTACCTTCGGAAAAAGAGTTGGTAGCTCTTGATCCGGCAAACAAACCACCGCTGGTAGCGGTG
GTTTTTTTGTTTGCAAGCAGCAGATTACGCGCAGAAAAAAAGGATCTCAAGAAGATCCTTTGATCTTTTC
TACGGGGTCTGACGCTCAGTGGAACGAAAACTCACGTTAAGGGATTTTGGTCATGAGATTATCAAAAAGG
ATCTTCACCTAGATCCTTTTAAATTAAAAATGAAGTTTTAAATCAATCTAAAGTATATATGAGTAAACTT
GGTCTGACAGTTACCAATGCTTAATCAGTGAGGCACCTATCTCAGCGATCTGTCTATTTCGTTCATCCAT
AGTTGCCTGACTCCCCGTCGTGTAGATAACTACGATACGGGAGGGCTTACCATCTGGCCCCAGTGCTGCA
ATGATACCGCGAGACCCACGCTCACCGGCTCCAGATTTATCAGCAATAAACCAGCCAGCCGGAAGGGCCG
AGCGCAGAAGTGGTCCTGCAACTTTATCCGCCTCCATCCAGTCTATTAATTGTTGCCGGGAAGCTAGAGT
AAGTAGTTCGCCAGTTAATAGTTTGCGCAACGTTGTTGCCATTGCTACAGGCATCGTGGTGTCACGCTCG
TCGTTTGGTATGGCTTCATTCAGCTCCGGTTCCCAACGATCAAGGCGAGTTACATGATCCCCCATGTTGT
GCAAAAAAGCGGTTAGCTCCTTCGGTCCTCCGATCGTTGTCAGAAGTAAGTTGGCCGCAGTGTTATCACT
CATGGTTATGGCAGCACTGCATAATTCTCTTACTGTCATGCCATCCGTAAGATGCTTTTCTGTGACTGGT
GAGTACTCAACCAAGTCATTCTGAGAATAGTGTATGCGGCGACCGAGTTGCTCTTGCCCGGCGTCAATAC
GGGATAATACCGCGCCACATAGCAGAACTTTAAAAGTGCTCATCATTGGAAAACGTTCTTCGGGGCGAAA
ACTCTCAAGGATCTTACCGCTGTTGAGATCCAGTTCGATGTAACCCACTCGTGCACCCAACTGATCTTCA
GCATCTTTTACTTTCACCAGCGTTTCTGGGTGAGCAAAAACAGGAAGGCAAAATGCCGCAAAAAAGGGAA
TAAGGGCGACACGGAAATGTTGAATACTCATACTCTTCCTTTTTCAATATTATTGAAGCATTTATCAGGG
TTATTGTCTCATGAGCGGATACATATTTGAATGTATTTAGAAAAATAAACAAATAGGGGTTCCGCGCACA
TTTCCCCGAAAAGTGCCACCTGACGTCGACGGATCGGGAGATCTCCCGATCCCCTATGGTGCACTCTCAG
TACAATCTGCTCTGATGCCGCATAGTTAAGCCAGTATCTGCTCCCTGCTTGTGTGTTGGAGGTCGCTGAG
TAGTGCGCGAGCAAAATTTAAGCTACAACAAGGCAAGGCTTGACCGACAATTGCATGAAGAATCTGCTTA
GGGTTAGGCGTTTTGCGCTGCTTCGCGATGTACGGGCCAGATATACGCGTTGACATTGATTATTGACTAG
TTATTAATAGTAATCAATTACGGGGTCATTAGTTCATAGCCCATATATGGAGTTCCGCGTTACATAACTT
ACGGTAAATGGCCCGCCTGGCTGACCGCCCAACGACCCCCGCCCATTGACGTCAATAATGACGTATGTTC
CCATAGTAACGCCAATAGGGACTTTCCATTGACGTCAATGGGTGGAGTATTTACGGTAAACTGCCCACTT
GGCAGTACATCAAGTGTATCATATGCCAAGTACGCCCCCTATTGACGTCAATGACGGTAAATGGCCCGCC
TGGCATTATGCCCAGTACATGACCTTATGGGACTTTCCTACTTGGCAGTACATCTACGTATTAGTCATCG
CTATTACCATGG
Features (pLannotate 1.2.2; 35 found; start..end, strand, type, name):
    217..397     +  LTR            5' LTR (truncated): truncated 5' long terminal repeat (LTR) from HIV-1
    444..569     +  misc_feature   HIV-1 Ψ: packaging signal of human immunodeficiency virus type 1
    553..916     +  CDS            HIV-1 gag (fragment): gag protein from human immunodeficiency virus 1; gag
   1062..1295    +  misc_feature   RRE: The Rev response element (RRE) of HIV-1 allows for Rev-dependent mRNA export from the nucleus to the cytoplasm.
   1672..1772    +  CDS            Rev (fragment): human immunodeficiency virus 1 (HIV-1) Rev protein; rev; enhances nuclear export of unspliced and incompletely spliced viral mRNAs
   1822..1939    +  misc_feature   cPPT/CTS: central polypurine tract and central termination sequence of HIV-1
   1990..2230    +  promoter       U6 promoter: RNA polymerase III promoter for human U6 snRNA
   2260..2335    +  misc_RNA       gRNA scaffold: guide RNA scaffold for the Streptococcus pyogenes CRISPR/Cas9 system
   2353..2371    +  CDS            small t antigen (fragment): SV40 (simian virus 40) small t antigen
   2397..2608    +  promoter       EF-1α core promoter: core promoter for human elongation factor EF-1α
   2749..4350    +  CDS            Cas9(N): N-terminal portion of Streptococcus pyogenes Cas9 (Zetsche et al., 2015)
   4351..6849    +  CDS            Cas9(C): C-terminal portion of Streptococcus pyogenes Cas9 (Zetsche et al., 2015)
   6850..6897    +  CDS            nucleoplasmin NLS: bipartite nuclear localization signal from nucleoplasmin
   6963..7560    +  CDS            PuroR (fragment): puromycin N-acetyltransferase; pac from Streptomyces; confers resistance to puromycin
   7576..8164    +  misc_feature   WPRE: woodchuck hepatitis virus posttranscriptional regulatory element
   8215..8234    +  misc_feature   cPPT/CTS (fragment): central polypurine tract and central termination sequence of HIV-1
   8236..8469    +  LTR            3' LTR (ΔU3): self-inactivating 3' long terminal repeat (LTR) from HIV-1
   8501..8725    +  polyA_signal   bGH poly(A) signal: bovine growth hormone polyadenylation signal
   8729..8750    +  promoter       SV40 promoter (fragment): SV40 enhancer and early promoter
   8771..9199    +  rep_origin     f1 ori (sequence partly withheld): f1 bacteriophage origin of replication; arrow indicates direction of (+) strand synthesis
   9213..9542    +  promoter       SV40 promoter: SV40 enhancer and early promoter
   9590..9637    +  promoter       EM7 promoter: synthetic bacterial promoter&nbsp
   9656..10030   +  CDS            BleoR: antibiotic-binding protein; Sh ble from Streptoalloteichus hindustanus; confers resistance to bleomycin, phleomycin, and Zeocin™
  10040..10165   +  CDS            ble (fragment): BLE_KLEPN - Experimental evidence at protein level: Swiss-Prot protein existence level 1. Binding protein with a strong affinity to the bleomycin family of antibiotics. Binds to CL990; an antimitotic-antibiotic compound. From Klebsiella pneumoniae.
  10160..10281   +  polyA_signal   SV40 poly(A) signal: SV40 polyadenylation signal
  10352..10374   -  protein_bind   lac operator (fragment): The lac repressor binds to the lac operator to inhibit transcription in E. coli. This inhibition can be relieved by adding lactose or isopropyl-β-D-thiogalactopyranoside (IPTG). lac repressor encoded by lacI
  10378..10408   -  promoter       lac promoter: promoter for the E. coli lac operon
  10423..10444   -  protein_bind   CAP binding site: CAP binding activates transcription in the presence of cAMP. E. coli catabolite activator protein
  10457..10549   -  CDS            lacI (fragment): lac repressor; lacI; The lac repressor binds to the lac operator to inhibit transcription in E. coli. This inhibition can be relieved by adding lactose or isopropyl-β-D-thiogalactopyranoside (IPTG).
  10732..11320   -  rep_origin     ori: high-copy-number ColE1/pMB1/pBR322/pUC origin of replication
  11491..12351   -  CDS            AmpR: β-lactamase; bla; confers resistance to ampicillin, carbenicillin, and related antibiotics
  12352..12456   -  promoter       AmpR promoter: bla
  12515..12567   -  misc_feature   bom (fragment): basis of mobility region from pBR322
  12722..13101   +  enhancer       CMV enhancer: human cytomegalovirus immediate early enhancer
  13102..199     +  promoter       CMV promoter (across the origin): human cytomegalovirus (CMV) immediate early promoter
