[The description below was written by a language model from this plasmid's Addgene catalogue record and pLannotate feature annotations shown in this document.]
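Description:
Lenti-eCas9-sgNT is an all-in-one lentiviral CRISPR vector for mammalian cells, built on the Lenti-eCas9 backbone. It delivers the high-specificity eSpCas9(1.1) nuclease together with a synthetic non-targeting guide RNA. It is propagated in E. coli as a high-copy plasmid through a ColE1/pUC-type origin with ampicillin selection (AmpR). Outside the viral cassette it also carries an f1 origin and an SV40/EM7-driven BleoR cassette.

The transfer cassette has a third-generation, self-inactivating layout. A CMV enhancer/promoter precedes a truncated HIV-1 5' LTR to drive genomic RNA production in packaging cells. This is followed by the Ψ packaging signal with a gag fragment, the RRE for Rev-dependent nuclear export, and the cPPT/CTS. At the other end a ΔU3 3' LTR is followed by a bGH polyadenylation signal.

Within the cassette, a human U6 Pol III promoter transcribes the control guide, which was cloned between BsmBI sites and is fused to the S. pyogenes gRNA scaffold. Downstream, an EF-1α core promoter drives the Cas9 coding sequence, which ends in a nucleoplasmin NLS. The annotation tool labels Cas9 as contiguous N- and C-terminal portions and does not mark the specificity-enhancing mutations. The puromycin N-acetyltransferase gene follows shortly after with no annotated promoter of its own, which suggests co-expression from the same transcript, although no linker element is annotated. A WPRE then enhances transcript expression.

Puromycin selects transduced cells. Because the guide is designed to have no genomic target, the construct serves as a negative control alongside gene-targeting versions of the same backbone in knockout experiments.
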