Addgene plasmid #140238: Lenti-eCas9-sgNT
Purpose: Lentiviral vector expressing high-specificity eSpCas9(1.1) and a control non-targeting sgRNA
Depositing lab: Urs Greber. Depositing organization: University of Zurich. Publication: The E3 Ubiquitin Ligase Mind Bomb 1 Controls Adenovirus Genome Release at the Nuclear Pore Complex. Bauer M, Flatt JW, Seiler D, Cardel B, Emmenlauer M, Boucke K, Suomalainen M, Hemmi S, Greber UF. Cell Rep. 2019 Dec 17;29(12):3785-3795.e8. doi: 10.1016/j.celrep.2019.11.064. PubMed 31851912.
Backbone
  Vector backbone: Lenti-eCas9
  Vector type: Mammalian Expression, Lentiviral, CRISPR
  Selectable markers: Puromycin
Growth in bacteria
  Bacterial resistance: Ampicillin, 100 μg/mL
  Growth temperature: 37°C
  Growth strain: NEB Stable
  Copy number: High Copy
Gene/Insert
  Gene/Insert name: non-targeting sgRNA
  gRNA/shRNA sequence: ACGGAGGCTAAGCGTTGCAA
  Species: Synthetic
  Promoter: U6
  Cloning method: Restriction Enzyme; 5′ cloning site BsmbI (unknown if destroyed); 3′ cloning site BsmbI (unknown if destroyed)
  Sequencing primers: 5′ TCTTGGGTAGTTTGCAGTTT
Terms and licenses: Academic/Nonprofit Terms; Industry Terms: Not Available to Industry
How to cite: Lenti-eCas9-sgNT was a gift from Urs Greber (Addgene plasmid # 140238 ; http://n2t.net/addgene:140238 ; RRID:Addgene_140238)
